>Addgene plasmid #185138 | pcDNA3_mScarlet-LAMP1 | addgene full sequence | sequence record 366475 | Addgene NGS Result
GACGGATCGGGAGATCTCCCGATCCCCTATGGTGCACTCTCAGTACAATCTGCTCTGATGCCGCATAGTT
AAGCCAGTATCTGCTCCCTGCTTGTGTGTTGGAGGTCGCTGAGTAGTGCGCGAGCAAAATTTAAGCTACA
ACAAGGCAAGGCTTGACCGACAATTGCATGAAGAATCTGCTTAGGGTTAGGCGTTTTGCGCTGCTTCGCG
ATGTACGGGCCAGATATACGCGTTGACATTGATTATTGACTAGTTATTAATAGTAATCAATTACGGGGTC
ATTAGTTCATAGCCCATATATGGAGTTCCGCGTTACATAACTTACGGTAAATGGCCCGCCTGGCTGACCG
CCCAACGACCCCCGCCCATTGACGTCAATAATGACGTATGTTCCCATAGTAACGCCAATAGGGACTTTCC
ATTGACGTCAATGGGTGGAGTATTTACGGTAAACTGCCCACTTGGCAGTACATCAAGTGTATCATATGCC
AAGTACGCCCCCTATTGACGTCAATGACGGTAAATGGCCCGCCTGGCATTATGCCCAGTACATGACCTTA
TGGGACTTTCCTACTTGGCAGTACATCTACGTATTAGTCATCGCTATTACCATGGTGATGCGGTTTTGGC
AGTACATCAATGGGCGTGGATAGCGGTTTGACTCACGGGGATTTCCAAGTCTCCACCCCATTGACGTCAA
TGGGAGTTTGTTTTGGCACCAAAATCAACGGGACTTTCCAAAATGTCGTAACAACTCCGCCCCATTGACG
CAAATGGGCGGTAGGCGTGTACGGTGGGAGGTCTATATAAGCAGAGCTCTCTGGCTAACTAGAGAACCCA
CTGCTTACTGGCTTATCGAAATTAATACGACTCACTATAGGGAGACCCAAGCTGGCTAGCGTTTAAACTT
AAGCTTGGTACCGAGCTCGGATCCGCCACCATGGACAGCAAAGGTTCGTCGCAGAAAGGGTCCCGCCTGC
TCCTGCTGCTGGTGGTGTCAAATCTACTCTTGTGCCAGGGTGTGGTCTCCATGGTCTCTAAGGGTGAAGC
CGTAATTAAGGAGTTCATGAGATTCAAAGTCCACATGGAAGGTTCAATGAACGGACATGAGTTCGAGATA
GAAGGAGAGGGGGAGGGGAGACCTTATGAGGGGACCCAGACGGCCAAGTTGAAAGTGACGAAGGGAGGTC
CATTGCCCTTTTCCTGGGACATACTGAGTCCCCAATTCATGTATGGAAGCCGTGCGTTTACAAAACACCC
CGCTGATATCCCTGACTACTATAAACAATCTTTCCCGGAAGGCTTCAAGTGGGAAAGAGTGATGAATTTC
GAGGACGGCGGGGCGGTTACGGTGACTCAGGACACTTCCCTTGAAGACGGGACCTTAATTTATAAAGTAA
AATTGAGGGGGACGAACTTTCCCCCCGACGGTCCAGTAATGCAAAAAAAAACAATGGGCTGGGAAGCCTC
TACTGAAAGGTTGTATCCCGAAGACGGCGTGTTAAAGGGAGATATTAAGATGGCTTTAAGGCTAAAGGAC
GGGGGGAGGTATCTGGCGGATTTTAAAACCACATACAAGGCCAAGAAACCGGTCCAAATGCCGGGCGCTT
ACAATGTCGACAGGAAACTTGATATAACAAGTCATAATGAAGACTATACCGTTGTCGAGCAATATGAAAG
GTCAGAAGGGAGGCACTCTACAGGGGGAATGGACGAGCTATATAAGTCCGGATCGAGCGCCACCGCCCCA
GCACTGTTCGAGGTGAAAGACAACAACGGCACAGCGTGTATAATGGCCAGCTTCTCTGCCTCCTTTCTGA
CCACCTATGAGGCTGGACATGTTTCTAAGGTCTCGAATATGACCCTGCCAGCCTCTGCAGAAGTCCTGAA
GAATAGCAGCTCTTGTGGTGAAAAGAATGCTTCTGAGCCCACCCTCGCAATCACCTTTGGAGAAGGATAT
TTACTGAAACTCACCTTCACAAAAAACACAACACGTTACAGTGTCCAGCACATGTATTTCACATATAACC
TGTCAGACACACAATTCTTTCCCAATGCCAGCTCCAAAGGGCCCGACACTGTGGATTCCACAACTGACAT
CAAGGCAGACATCAACAAAACATACCGATGTGTCAGCGACATCAGGGTCTACATGAAGAATGTGACCATT
GTGCTCTGGGACGCTACTATCCAGGCCTACCTGCCGAGTAGCAACTTCAGCAAGGAAGAGACACGCTGCC
CACAGGATCAACCTTCCCCAACTACTGGGCCACCCAGCCCCTCACCACCACTTGTGCCCACAAACCCCAG
TGTGTCCAAGTACAATGTGACTGGTGACAATGGAACCTGCCTGCTGGCCTCTATGGCACTGCAACTCAAC
ATCACCTACATGAAGAAGGACAACACGACTGTGACCAGAGCATTCAACATCAACCCAAGTGACAAATATA
GTGGGACTTGCGGTGCCCAGTTGGTGACCCTGAAGGTGGGGAACAAGAGCAGAGTCCTGGAGCTGCAGTT
TGGGATGAATGCCACTTCTAGCCTGTTTTTCCTGCAAGGAGTTCAGTTGAACATGACTCTTCCTGATGCC
ATAGAGCCCACGTTCAGCACCTCCAACTATTCCCTGAAAGCTCTTCAGGCCAGTGTCGGCAACTCATACA
AGTGCAACAGTGAGGAGCACATCTTTGTCAGCAAGGCGCTCGCCCTCAATGTCTTCAGCGTGCAAGTCCA
GGCTTTCAGGGTAGAAAGTGACAGGTTTGGGTCTGTGGAAGAGTGTGTACAGGACGGTAACAACATGCTG
ATCCCCATTGCTGTGGGCGGGGCCCTGGCAGGGCTGGTCCTCATCGTCCTCATCGCCTATCTCATCGGCA
GGAAGAGGAGTCACGCGGGCTATCAGACCATCTAAGAATTCTGCAGATATCCAGCACAGTGGCGGCCGCT
CGAGTCTAGAGGGCCCGTTTAAACCCGCTGATCAGCCTCGACTGTGCCTTCTAGTTGCCAGCCATCTGTT
GTTTGCCCCTCCCCCGTGCCTTCCTTGACCCTGGAAGGTGCCACTCCCACTGTCCTTTCCTAATAAAATG
AGGAAATTGCATCGCATTGTCTGAGTAGGTGTCATTCTATTCTGGGGGGTGGGGTGGGGCAGGACAGCAA
GGGGGAGGATTGGGAAGACAATAGCAGGCATGCTGGGGATGCGGTGGGCTCTATGGCTTCTGAGGCGGAA
AGAACCAGCTGGGGCTCTAGGGGGTATCCCC
[124 nt withheld, positions 3252-3375]
C
[91 nt withheld, positions 3377-3467]
A
[49 nt withheld, positions 3469-3517]
CCTTTGACGTTGGAGTCCACGTTCTTT
[37 nt withheld, positions 3545-3581]
ACCCTATCTCGGTCTATTCTTTTGATTTATAAGGGATTTTGCCGATTTCGGCCTATTGGTTAAAAAATGA
GCTGATTTAACAAAAATTTAACGCGAATTAATTCTGTGGAATGTGTGTCAGTTAGGGTGTGGAAAGTCCC
CAGGCTCCCCAGCAGGCAGAAGTATGCAAAGCATGCATCTCAATTAGTCAGCAACCAGGTGTGGAAAGTC
CCCAGGCTCCCCAGCAGGCAGAAGTATGCAAAGCATGCATCTCAATTAGTCAGCAACCATAGTCCCGCCC
CTAACTCCGCCCATCCCGCCCCTAACTCCGCCCAGTTCCGCCCATTCTCCGCCCCATGGCTGACTAATTT
TTTTTATTTATGCAGAGGCCGAGGCCGCCTCTGCCTCTGAGCTATTCCAGAAGTAGTGAGGAGGCTTTTT
TGGAGGCCTAGGCTTTTGCAAAAAGCTCCCGGGAGCTTGTATATCCATTTTCGGATCTGATCAAGAGACA
GGATGAGGATCGTTTCGCATGATTGAACAAGATGGATTGCACGCAGGTTCTCCGGCCGCTTGGGTGGAGA
GGCTATTCGGCTATGACTGGGCACAACAGACAATCGGCTGCTCTGATGCCGCCGTGTTCCGGCTGTCAGC
GCAGGGGCGCCCGGTTCTTTTTGTCAAGACCGACCTGTCCGGTGCCCTGAATGAACTGCAGGACGAGGCA
GCGCGGCTATCGTGGCTGGCCACGACGGGCGTTCCTTGCGCAGCTGTGCTCGACGTTGTCACTGAAGCGG
GAAGGGACTGGCTGCTATTGGGCGAAGTGCCGGGGCAGGATCTCCTGTCATCTCACCTTGCTCCTGCCGA
GAAAGTATCCATCATGGCTGATGCAATGCGGCGGCTGCATACGCTTGATCCGGCTACCTGCCCATTCGAC
CACCAAGCGAAACATCGCATCGAGCGAGCACGTACTCGGATGGAAGCCGGTCTTGTCGATCAGGATGATC
TGGACGAAGAGCATCAGGGGCTCGCGCCAGCCGAACTGTTCGCCAGGCTCAAGGCGCGCATGCCCGACGG
CGAGGATCTCGTCGTGACCCATGGCGATGCCTGCTTGCCGAATATCATGGTGGAAAATGGCCGCTTTTCT
GGATTCATCGACTGTGGCCGGCTGGGTGTGGCGGACCGCTATCAGGACATAGCGTTGGCTACCCGTGATA
TTGCTGAAGAGCTTGGCGGCGAATGGGCTGACCGCTTCCTCGTGCTTTACGGTATCGCCGCTCCCGATTC
GCAGCGCATCGCCTTCTATCGCCTTCTTGACGAGTTCTTCTGAGCGGGACTCTGGGGTTCGAAATGACCG
ACCAAGCGACGCCCAACCTGCCATCACGAGATTTCGATTCCACCGCCGCCTTCTATGAAAGGTTGGGCTT
CGGAATCGTTTTCCGGGACGCCGGCTGGATGATCCTCCAGCGCGGGGATCTCATGCTGGAGTTCTTCGCC
CACCCCAACTTGTTTATTGCAGCTTATAATGGTTACAAATAAAGCAATAGCATCACAAATTTCACAAATA
AAGCATTTTTTTCACTGCATTCTAGTTGTGGTTTGTCCAAACTCATCAATGTATCTTATCATGTCTGTAT
ACCGTCGACCTCTAGCTAGAGCTTGGCGTAATCATGGTCATAGCTGTTTCCTGTGTGAAATTGTTATCCG
CTCACAATTCCACACAACATACGAGCCGGAAGCATAAAGTGTAAAGCCTGGGGTGCCTAATGAGTGAGCT
AACTCACATTAATTGCGTTGCGCTCACTGCCCGCTTTCCAGTCGGGAAACCTGTCGTGCCAGCTGCATTA
ATGAATCGGCCAACGCGCGGGGAGAGGCGGTTTGCGTATTGGGCGCTCTTCCGCTTCCTCGCTCACTGAC
TCGCTGCGCTCGGTCGTTCGGCTGCGGCGAGCGGTATCAGCTCACTCAAAGGCGGTAATACGGTTATCCA
CAGAATCAGGGGATAACGCAGGAAAGAACATGTGAGCAAAAGGCCAGCAAAAGGCCAGGAACCGTAAAAA
GGCCGCGTTGCTGGCGTTTTTCCATAGGCTCCGCCCCCCTGACGAGCATCACAAAAATCGACGCTCAAGT
CAGAGGTGGCGAAACCCGACAGGACTATAAAGATACCAGGCGTTTCCCCCTGGAAGCTCCCTCGTGCGCT
CTCCTGTTCCGACCCTGCCGCTTACCGGATACCTGTCCGCCTTTCTCCCTTCGGGAAGCGTGGCGCTTTC
TCATAGCTCACGCTGTAGGTATCTCAGTTCGGTGTAGGTCGTTCGCTCCAAGCTGGGCTGTGTGCACGAA
CCCCCCGTTCAGCCCGACCGCTGCGCCTTATCCGGTAACTATCGTCTTGAGTCCAACCCGGTAAGACACG
ACTTATCGCCACTGGCAGCAGCCACTGGTAACAGGATTAGCAGAGCGAGGTATGTAGGCGGTGCTACAGA
GTTCTTGAAGTGGTGGCCTAACTACGGCTACACTAGAAGAACAGTATTTGGTATCTGCGCTCTGCTGAAG
CCAGTTACCTTCGGAAAAAGAGTTGGTAGCTCTTGATCCGGCAAACAAACCACCGCTGGTAGCGGTGGTT
TTTTTGTTTGCAAGCAGCAGATTACGCGCAGAAAAAAAGGATCTCAAGAAGATCCTTTGATCTTTTCTAC
GGGGTCTGACGCTCAGTGGAACGAAAACTCACGTTAAGGGATTTTGGTCATGAGATTATCAAAAAGGATC
TTCACCTAGATCCTTTTAAATTAAAAATGAAGTTTTAAATCAATCTAAAGTATATATGAGTAAACTTGGT
CTGACAGTTACCAATGCTTAATCAGTGAGGCACCTATCTCAGCGATCTGTCTATTTCGTTCATCCATAGT
TGCCTGACTCCCCGTCGTGTAGATAACTACGATACGGGAGGGCTTACCATCTGGCCCCAGTGCTGCAATG
ATACCGCGAGACCCACGCTCACCGGCTCCAGATTTATCAGCAATAAACCAGCCAGCCGGAAGGGCCGAGC
GCAGAAGTGGTCCTGCAACTTTATCCGCCTCCATCCAGTCTATTAATTGTTGCCGGGAAGCTAGAGTAAG
TAGTTCGCCAGTTAATAGTTTGCGCAACGTTGTTGCCATTGCTACAGGCATCGTGGTGTCACGCTCGTCG
TTTGGTATGGCTTCATTCAGCTCCGGTTCCCAACGATCAAGGCGAGTTACATGATCCCCCATGTTGTGCA
AAAAAGCGGTTAGCTCCTTCGGTCCTCCGATCGTTGTCAGAAGTAAGTTGGCCGCAGTGTTATCACTCAT
GGTTATGGCAGCACTGCATAATTCTCTTACTGTCATGCCATCCGTAAGATGCTTTTCTGTGACTGGTGAG
TACTCAACCAAGTCATTCTGAGAATAGTGTATGCGGCGACCGAGTTGCTCTTGCCCGGCGTCAATACGGG
ATAATACCGCGCCACATAGCAGAACTTTAAAAGTGCTCATCATTGGAAAACGTTCTTCGGGGCGAAAACT
CTCAAGGATCTTACCGCTGTTGAGATCCAGTTCGATGTAACCCACTCGTGCACCCAACTGATCTTCAGCA
TCTTTTACTTTCACCAGCGTTTCTGGGTGAGCAAAAACAGGAAGGCAAAATGCCGCAAAAAAGGGAATAA
GGGCGACACGGAAATGTTGAATACTCATACTCTTCCTTTTTCAATATTATTGAAGCATTTATCAGGGTTA
TTGTCTCATGAGCGGATACATATTTGAATGTATTTAGAAAAATAAACAAATAGGGGTTCCGCGCACATTT
CCCCGAAAAGTGCCACCTGACGTC
Features (pLannotate 1.2.2; 22 found; start..end, strand, type, name):
     28..80      -  misc_feature   bom (fragment): basis of mobility region from pBR322
    235..614     +  enhancer       CMV enhancer: human cytomegalovirus immediate early enhancer
    615..818     +  promoter       CMV promoter: human cytomegalovirus (CMV) immediate early promoter
    814..847     +  LTR            5' LTR (truncated) (fragment): truncated 5' long terminal repeat (LTR) from HIV-1
    863..881     +  promoter       T7 promoter: promoter for bacteriophage T7 RNA polymerase
    941..1031    +  CDS            prolactin signal sequence (fragment): signal sequence from bovine prolactin
   1031..1726    +  CDS            mScarlet: mScarlet is a basic (constitutively fluorescent) red fluorescent protein published in 2016, derived from synthetic construct. It has moderate acid sensitivity.
   1744..2904    +  CDS            LAMP1 (fragment): rat lysosome-associated membrane glycoprotein 1
   2982..3206    +  polyA_signal   bGH poly(A) signal: bovine growth hormone polyadenylation signal
   3210..3231    +  promoter       SV40 promoter (fragment): SV40 enhancer and early promoter
   3252..3680    +  rep_origin     f1 ori (sequence partly withheld): f1 bacteriophage origin of replication; arrow indicates direction of (+) strand synthesis
   3694..4023    +  promoter       SV40 promoter: SV40 enhancer and early promoter
   4090..4881    +  CDS            neo: KKA2_KLEPN - Also known as kan, nptII. Experimental evidence at protein level: Swiss-Prot protein existence level 1. Resistance to kanamycin, neomycin, paromomycin, ribostamycin, butirosin and gentamicin B. From Klebsiella pneumoniae.
   4905..5063    +  CDS            ble (fragment): BLE_KLEPN - Experimental evidence at protein level: Swiss-Prot protein existence level 1. Binding protein with a strong affinity to the bleomycin family of antibiotics. Binds to CL990; an antimitotic-antibiotic compound. From Klebsiella pneumoniae.
   5058..5179    +  polyA_signal   SV40 poly(A) signal: SV40 polyadenylation signal
   5252..5268    -  protein_bind   lac operator: The lac repressor binds to the lac operator to inhibit transcription in E. coli. This inhibition can be relieved by adding lactose or isopropyl-β-D-thiogalactopyranoside (IPTG). lac repressor encoded by lacI
   5276..5306    -  promoter       lac promoter: promoter for the E. coli lac operon
   5321..5342    -  protein_bind   CAP binding site: CAP binding activates transcription in the presence of cAMP. E. coli catabolite activator protein
   5355..5447    -  CDS            lacI (fragment): lac repressor; lacI; The lac repressor binds to the lac operator to inhibit transcription in E. coli. This inhibition can be relieved by adding lactose or isopropyl-β-D-thiogalactopyranoside (IPTG).
   5630..6218    -  rep_origin     ori: high-copy-number ColE1/pMB1/pBR322/pUC origin of replication
   6389..7249    -  CDS            AmpR: β-lactamase; bla; confers resistance to ampicillin, carbenicillin, and related antibiotics
   7250..7354    -  promoter       AmpR promoter: bla
