[The description below was written by a language model from this plasmid's Addgene catalogue record and pLannotate feature annotations shown in this document.]
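Description:
pcDNA3_mScarlet-LAMP1 is a mammalian expression plasmid of about 7.4 kb built on the pcDNA3.1(+) backbone. It is maintained in E. coli through a high-copy ColE1/pUC-type origin and an ampicillin resistance gene (β-lactamase with its own promoter), and it also carries an f1 phage origin. For selection in mammalian cells, an SV40 enhancer/early promoter drives a neomycin phosphotransferase gene terminated by an SV40 polyadenylation signal, allowing G418 selection of stable transfectants. The short annotated fragments of bom, HIV-1 LTR, ble, lacI and the lac promoter/operator region appear to be backbone remnants or partial annotation matches rather than functional parts of the design.

The payload is a single fusion open reading frame transcribed from the human CMV immediate early enhancer and promoter and terminated by the bovine growth hormone polyadenylation signal; a T7 promoter sits just upstream of the coding region. The frame begins with a bovine prolactin signal sequence, followed by the red fluorescent protein mScarlet and then rat LAMP1 lacking its first 21 amino acids. Presumably the heterologous signal sequence substitutes for the removed LAMP1 N-terminal residues, directing the fusion into the secretory pathway. Because mScarlet is attached to the N terminus of LAMP1, it ends up on the lumenal side of the lysosomal membrane rather than facing the cytosol. There it is exposed to lysosomal acidity, and the construct is intended for quantitative measurement of lysosomal pH in mammalian cells by reading out mScarlet's fluorescence lifetime.
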