Addgene plasmid #185138: pcDNA3_mScarlet-LAMP1
Purpose: Expresses mScarlet in mammalian lysosomes for pH quantification with fluorescence lifetime
Depositing lab: Andrew York. Depositing organization: Calico Life Sciences LLC. Publication: mScarlet fluorescence lifetime reports lysosomal pH quantitatively. Lazzari-Dean JR, Ingaramo MC, Wang JCK, Yong J, Ingaramo M. (2022), doi: 10.5281/zenodo.6363342.
Backbone
  Vector backbone: pcDNA3.1(+)
  Backbone manufacturer: Thermo Fisher Scientific
  Backbone size w/o insert (bp): 5428
  Total vector size (bp): 7382
  Vector type: Mammalian Expression
  Selectable markers: Neomycin (select with G418)
Growth in bacteria
  Bacterial resistance: Ampicillin, 100 μg/mL
  Growth temperature: 37°C
  Growth strain: DH5alpha
  Copy number: High Copy
Gene/Insert
  Gene/Insert name: Lysosome-associated membrane glycoprotein 1 (alt name: LAMP1)
  Species: R. norvegicus (rat), Synthetic
  Insert size (bp): 1965
  Mutation: deleted amino acids 1-21 of LAMP1
  Entrez Gene: Lamp1 (a.k.a. LGP120)
  Promoter: CMV
  Tag / fusion protein: mScarlet (N terminal on insert)
  Cloning method: Gibson Cloning
  Sequencing primers: 5′ CGCAAATGGGCGGTAGGCGTG; 3′ TAGAAGGCACAGTCGAGG
Terms and licenses: Academic/Nonprofit Terms; Industry Terms: Not Available to Industry
Depositor comments: Please note that this plasmid will send mScarlet to the lumenal side of the lysosome (LAMP1 N terminus) so that it can be used for lysosomal pH sensing. This plasmid is described in a published paper that does not have a PubMed ID. Please cite as DOI: https://doi.org/10.5281/zenodo.6363342
How to cite: pcDNA3_mScarlet-LAMP1 was a gift from Andrew York (Addgene plasmid # 185138 ; http://n2t.net/addgene:185138 ; RRID:Addgene_185138)
